>Addgene plasmid #133231 | pOPS0381 | addgene full sequence | sequence record 282538 | Addgene NGS Result
TGATCGCGGACCTGCAACCTGGTGAAGTCGTCGTTGCGGAGAAGATCGACCGCATCAGCCGCTTGCCGTT
GGCCGAGGCCGAGCGCCTGGTTGCGTCGATCCGGGCCAAAGGGGCCAAGCTGGCCGTGCCTGGCGTGGTG
GACCTGTCGGAGCTGGCCGCCGAGGCGAACGGAGTGGCGAAAATCGTTCTGGAATCCGTCCAGGACATGC
TTTTGAAGCTCGCCTTGCAGATGGCCCGCGACGACTACGAGGATCGGCGCGAGCGTCAACGTCAGGGTGT
CCAGTTGGCGAAGGCCGCCGGCCGCTACACCGGCCGCAAACGTGACGCCGGCATGCACGACCGCATCATC
ACGCTTCGCTCCGGCGGATCGAGCATTGCCAAGACGGCCAAGCTGGTCGGATGCAGCCCGAGCCAGGTCA
AACGAGTGTGGGCGGCCTGGAACGCGCAGCAGCAAAAATAAAGCCGGGCAGTGCCCGGCTTTTCTCACCT
TTTCGCGTCCCGCAGGGCCGCTGCGAGCGCCCTACCTAGATCCTCGCTTTCCCCCTCGGTGTAGTCCGGC
CAGGGCACGAAGGGCGCGGATGCGAACCTGTTGAGCAGGTCAGATCTAGGGCGGCGGATTTGTCCTACTC
AGGAGAGCGTTCACCGACAAACAACAGATAAAACGAAAGGCCCAGTCTTTCGACTGAGCCTTTCGTTTTA
TTTGATGCCTGCCGAATTCGGATCCGGAGCTCGACACGACATTGTCGTCACCTTTGTCGGGTCCGCGACA
AGCTTTTTGTTCCTCGATCCCGTATGTTTTCGCCTAAATATCTGAAACAGCAGCAAATTATTTTTCGTTA
GCTCAATCGGCCCACTTGGCACGAGTCTTGAAATTTATTGCGAGGCGGCGGAGCTGCCGGCCGCATCCGT
GCGGCATAACCACGGTTGTGAACAAATGAAGGAAGGCCAAATGCGTAAAGGCGAAGAGCTGTTCACTGGT
GTCGTCCCTATTCTGGTGGAACTGGATGGTGATGTCAACGGTCATAAGTTTTCCGTGCGTGGCGAGGGTG
AAGGTGACGCAACTAATGGTAAACTGACGCTGAAGTTCATCTGTACTACTGGTAAACTGCCGGTACCTTG
GCCGACTCTGGTAACGACGCTGACTTATGGTGTTCAGTGCTTTGCTCGTTATCCGGACCATATGAAGCAG
CATGACTTCTTCAAGTCCGCCATGCCGGAAGGCTATGTGCAGGAACGCACGATTTCCTTTAAGGATGACG
GCACGTACAAAACGCGTGCGGAAGTGAAATTTGAAGGCGATACCCTGGTAAACCGCATTGAGCTGAAAGG
CATTGACTTTAAAGAAGATGGCAATATCCTGGGCCATAAGCTGGAATACAATTTTAACAGCCACAATGTT
TACATCACCGCCGATAAACAAAAAAATGGCATTAAAGCGAATTTTAAAATTCGCCACAACGTTGAGGATG
GCAGCGTGCAGCTGGCTGATCACTACCAGCAAAACACTCCAATCGGTGATGGTCCTGTTCTGCTGCCAGA
CAATCACTATCTGAGCACGCAAAGCGTTCTGTCTAAAGATCCGAACGAGAAACGCGATCATATGGTTCTG
CTGGAGTTCGTAACCGCAGCGGGCATCACGCATGGTATGGATGAACTGTACAAATGAGCTTCCCAGGCAT
CAAATAAAACGAAAGGCTCAGTCGAAAGACTGGGCCTTTCGTTTTATCTGTTGTTTGTCGGTGAACGCTC
TCCTGAGTAGGACAAATCCGCCGGGAGCGGATTTGAACGTTGCGAAGCAACGGCCCGGAGGGTGGCGGGC
AGGACGCCCGCCATAAACTGCCAGGGAATTCCGCTCTTGGACTCCTGTTGATAGATCCAGTAATGACCTC
AGAACTCCATCTGGATTTGTTCAGAACGCTCGGTTGCCGCCGGGCGTTTTTTATTGGTGAGAATCCAGGC
AATTGTGTCTCAAAATCTCTGATGTTACATTGCACAAGATAAAAATATATCATCATGAACAATAAAACTG
TCTGCTTACATAAACAGTAATACAAGGGGTGTTATGAGCCATATTCAGCGTGAAACGAGCTGTAGCCGTC
CGCGTCTGAACAGCAACATGGATGCGGATCTGTATGGCTATAAATGGGCGCGTGATAACGTGGGTCAGAG
CGGCGCGACCATTTATCGTCTGTATGGCAAACCGGATGCGCCGGAACTGTTTCTGAAACATGGCAAAGGC
AGCGTGGCGAACGATGTGACCGATGAAATGGTGCGTCTGAACTGGCTGACCGAATTTATGCCGCTGCCGA
CCATTAAACATTTTATTCGCACCCCGGATGATGCGTGGCTGCTGACCACCGCGATTCCGGGCAAAACCGC
GTTTCAGGTGCTGGAAGAATATCCGGATAGCGGCGAAAACATTGTGGATGCGCTGGCCGTGTTTCTGCGT
CGTCTGCATAGCATTCCGGTGTGCAACTGCCCGTTTAACAGCGATCGTGTGTTTCGTCTGGCCCAGGCGC
AGAGCCGTATGAACAACGGCCTGGTGGATGCGAGCGATTTTGATGATGAACGTAACGGCTGGCCGGTGGA
ACAGGTGTGGAAAGAAATGCATAAACTGCTGCCGTTTAGCCCGGATAGCGTGGTGACCCACGGCGATTTT
AGCCTGGATAACCTGATTTTCGATGAAGGCAAACTGATTGGCTGCATTGATGTGGGCCGTGTGGGCATTG
CGGATCGTTATCAGGATCTGGCCATTCTGTGGAACTGCCTGGGCGAATTTAGCCCGAGCCTGCAAAAACG
TCTGTTTCAGAAATATGGCATTGATAATCCGGATATGAACAAACTGCAATTTCATCTGATGCTGGATGAA
TTTTTCTAATAATTAATTGAACTACTTTTCCGCTGCATAACCCTGCTTCGGGGTCATTATAGCGATTTTT
TCGGTATATCCATCCTTTTTCGCACGATATACAGGATTTTGCCAAAGGGTTCGTGTAGACTTTCCTTGGT
GTATCCAACGGCGTCAGCCGGGCAGGATAGGTGAAGTAGGCCCACCCGCGAGCGGGTGTTCCTTCTTCAC
TGTCCCTTATTCGCACCTGGCGGTGCTCAACGGGAATCCTGCTCTGCGAGGCTGGCCGTAGGCCGGCCGC
GATGCAGGTGGCTGCTGAACCCCCAGCCGGAACTGACCCCACAAGGCCCTAGCGTTTGCAATGCACCAGG
TCATCATTGACCCAGGCGTGTTCCACCAGGCCGCTGCCTCGCAACTCTTCGCAGGCTTCGCCGACCTGCT
CGCGCCACTTCTTCACGCGGGTGGAATCCGATCCGCACATGAGGCGGAAGGTTTCCAGCTTGAGCGGGTA
CGGCTCCCGGTGCGAGCTGAAATAGTCGAACATCCGTCGGGCCGTCGGCGACAGCTTGCGGTACTTCTCC
CATATGAATTTCGTGTAGTGGTCGCCAGCAAACAGCACGACGATTTCCTCGTCGATCAGGACCTGGCAAC
GGGACGTTTTCTTGCCACGGTCCAGGACGCGGAAGCGGTGCAGCAGCGACACCGATTCCAGGTGCCCAAC
GCGGTCGGACGTGAAGCCCATCGCCGTCGCCTGTAGGCGCGACAGGCATTCCTCGGCCTTCGTGTAATAC
CGGCCATTGATCGACCAGCCCAGGTCCTGGCAAAGCTCGTAGAACGTGAAGGTGATCGGCTCGCCGATAG
GGGTGCGCTTCGCGTACTCCAACACCTGCTGCCACACCAGTTCGTCATCGTCGGCCCGCAGCTCGACGCC
GGTGTAGGTGATCTTCACGTCCTTGTTGACGTGGAAAATGACCTTGTTTTGCAGCGCCTCGCGCGGGATT
TTCTTGTTGCGCGTGGTGAACAGGGCAGAGCGGGCCGTGTCGTTTGGCATCGCTCGCATCGTGTCCGGCC
ACGGCGCAATATCGAACAAGGAAAGCTGCATTTCCTTGATCTGCTGCTTCGTGTGTTTCAGCAACGCGGC
CTGCTTGGCTTCGCTGACCTGTTTTGCCAGGTCCTCGCCGGCGGTTTTTCGCTTCTTGGTCGTCATAGTT
CCTCGCGTGTCGATGGTCATCGACTTCGCCAAACCTGCCGCCTCCTGTTCGAGCCGACGCGAACGCTCCA
CGGCGGCCGATGGCGCGGGCAGGGCAGGGGGAGCCAGTTGCACGCTGTCGCGCTCGATCTTGGCCGTAGC
TTGCTGGACTATCGAGCCGACGGACTGGAAGGTTTCGCGGGGCGCACGCATGACGGTGCGGCTTGCGATG
GTTTCGGCATCCTCGGCGGAAAACCCCGCGTCGATCAGTTCTTGCCTGTATGCCTTCCGGTCAAACGTCC
GATTCATTCACCCTCCTTGCGGGATTGCCCCGGAATTAATTCCCCGGATCGATCCGTCGATCTTGATCCC
CTGCGCCATCAGATCCTTGGCGGCAAGAAAGCCATCCAGTTTACTTTGCAGGGCTTCCCAACCTTACCAG
AGGGCGCCCCAGCTGGCAATTCCGGTTCGCTTGCTGTCCATAAAACCGCCCAGTCTAGCTATCGCCATGT
AAGCCCACTGCAAGCTACCTGCTTTCTCTTTGCGCTTGCGTTTTCCCTTGTCCAGATAGCCCAGTAGCTG
ACATTCATCCGGGGTCAGCACCGTTTCTGCGGACTGGCTTTCTACGTGGCTGCCATTTTTGGGGTGAGGC
CGTTCGCGGCCGAGGGGCGCAGCCCCTGGGGGGATGGGAGGCCCGCGTTAGCGGGCCGGGAGGGTTCGAG
AAGGGGGGGCACCCCCCTTCGGCGTGCGCGGTCACGCGCACAGGGCGCAGCCCTGGTTAAAAACAAGGTT
TATAAATATTGGTTTAAAAGCAGGTTAAAAGACAGGTTAGCGGTGGCCGAAAAACGGGCGGAAACCCTTG
CAAATGCTGGATTTTCTGCCTGTGGACAGCCCCTCAAATGTCAATAGGTGCGCCCCTCATCTGTCAGCAC
TCTGCCCCTCAAGTGTCAAGGATCGCGCCCCTCATCTGTCAGTAGTCGCGCCCCTCAAGTGTCAATACCG
CAGGGCACTTATCCCCAGGCTTGTCCACATCATCTGTGGGAAACTCGCGTAAAATCAGGCGTTTTCGCCG
ATTTGCGAGGCTGGCCAGCTCCACGTCGCCGGCCGAAATCGAGCCTGCCCCTCATCTGTCAACGCCGCGC
CGGGTGAGTCGGCCCCTCAAGTGTCAACGTCCGCCCCTCATCTGTCAGTGAGGGCCAAGTTTTCCGCGAG
GTATCCACAACGCCGGCGGCCCTACATGGCTCTGCTGTAGTGAGTGGGTTGCGCTCCGGCAGCGGTCCTG
ATCCCCCGCAGAAAAAAAGGATCTCAAGAAGATCCTTTGATCTTTTCTACATTACTGCATGAGCTTGTGG
AAGTGTGCTGAGCATAAATGATTCTCCTAGCTGTTCTTTGGGTAAGTACGCCATCAGGACGTTGTGAGTG
GCGCGATTTTTAGCGGCTGAAATCAGCCCTTGAGCCTGTCGGCAAGTCGCGTCATGAGGTCCATGCGCTC
ATGCAGGATCGCCACGACCAACGCGGGTTCGCCCGCACGCGGCAGGCAAAAAACGTAGTGGTGTTCGCAG
CGGGCCATCCGCAGCGCGGGAAAGAGTTCGCTCATGTCCTTAAACGGGCCTTCGCCGGCGGCAAGCCTGG
CTATGCCCTGTTCCAGCTTAGCGATATAGCGGCGCACCTGCGCCGCGCCCCACTCCCGGCGCGTGTAGCG
GATGATGCCGCGTAGATCGGCTTCGGCCTCAGCCGTGAGGATGTAGGCCGTCAAGCGCGATCCCCGCTGA
GTTCTTCATCAAGAATTTCGCCGACGCTCTTGGTGGACACCTTGCCGGCAAGCCCATCGTTGATGCGGTT
CCCCAGCATGGTTTTCAGTTCCTGCCATGCCTGATCGGCATCAGCGTCACCGGGGAACAGACGTTCGAGG
GCGTATTGCTTAATGGTCTTGCCCTGCAAGGCGGCCAGGGCTTTCAGGCTCTGGTGCTGCTGGTCCGTCA
TGTCGATTGTCAGGCGGCTCATTGGATAACCTCCATAAAATACACGTAACCACATTAGCACATATGTGGG
CGTGAGGCTACAGCGCGAGGCGCATTAAGGTCGGGAAAATGCGCTAGGCGCATTTAAATTGCGTATTGCT
GTAATGCGCCATGCCGGCTAGACTAGGCCCAAATGGGTATACCCAATTTGACCAAGGGGGACGCGATGAG
GGCGGCCAAGCACTACCGACAACTTCTATCCATCGACTTCAACATCGAGGCGCTGGCCTTCGTGCCTGGA
CCCGACGGCACACGCGGCCGGCGCATCCACGTCCTGGGGCGCGAGGTCCGCGACCGGCCCGGCCTGGTCG
AGTACCTTTCGCCGGCGTTCGGCTCGCGGGTGGCGCTGGACGGCTACTGCAAGGCCAATTTCGATGCAGT
GCTGCACCTGGCGTACCCCGATCATCAGCAATGGGGCCACGCATGAAGCGCCGAAGCTACGCCATGCTGC
GCGCCGCTGCCGCGCTGGCCGTCCTGGTCGTTGCCTCGCCGGCATGGGCCGAGCTGCGCGGCGAGGTCGT
GCGCATCATCGACGGCGACACCATCGACGTGCTGGTAGACAAGCAGCCGGTGCGCGTGCGCCTGGTGGAC
ATTGACGCGCCGGAAAAGCGGCAAGCCTTCGGCGAACGTGCGCGCCAGGCGCTGGCCGGCATGGTGTTCC
GCCGGCACGTCCTGGTCGACGAGAAGGACACCGACCGTTACGGCCGCACGCTGGGCACCGTCTGGGTCAA
CATGGAGCTGGCCAGCCGGCCGCCGCAGCCGCGCAACGTCAACGCCGCGATGGTTCACCAGGGCATGGCG
TGGGCCTATCGCTTCCACGGCCGCGCGGCCGACCCTGAAATGCTGCGGCTCGAACAGGAGGCGCGAGGCA
AGCGCGTCGGCCTCTGGTCCGATCCGCACGCCGTCGAGCCGTGGAAATGGCGACGCGAGAGCAACAACCG
GAGGGACGAAGGTTGAAGGTCGCCCGCATCTACCTGCGCGCCAGTACGGACGAGCAGAATCTTGAACGCC
AGGAGAGCCTTGTAGCGGCCACGCGGGCCGCCGGGTACTACGTCGCCGGCATCTACCGCGAGAAGGCGTC
CGGCGCACGCGCCGACCGGCCCGAGCTGCTGCGCA
Features (pLannotate 1.2.2; 14 found; start..end, strand, type, name):
    618..704     -  terminator     rrnB T1 terminator: Escherichia coli rrnB; transcription terminator T1 from the E. coli rrnB gene
    951..1664    +  CDS            superfolder GFP: GFP variant that folds robustly even when fused to poorly folded proteins (Pédelacq et al., 2006)
   1681..1767    +  terminator     rrnB T1 terminator: Escherichia coli rrnB; transcription terminator T1 from the E. coli rrnB gene
   1860..1954    +  terminator     lambda t0 terminator: transcription terminator from phage lambda
   2064..2876    +  CDS            aphA1: KKA1_ECOLX - Also known as nptI. Protein inferred from homology: Swiss-Prot protein existence level 3. Resistance to kanamycin and structurally-related aminoglycosides, including amikacin. From Escherichia coli.
   3030..3138    +  oriT           oriT: incP origin of transfer
   3199..4347    -  CDS            trfA: trans-acting replication protein that binds to and activates oriV
   4399..4680    -  CDS            tnpA (fragment): TN5P_ECOLX - Also known as tnp. Experimental evidence at protein level: Swiss-Prot protein existence level 1. Mediates transposition of transposon Tn5 by a 'cut and paste' mechanism. First, the monomeric transposase binds the 19 bp inverted DNA repeats flanking the transposon. Then, dimerization of the DNA- bound transposase creates a synaptic DNA complex. After nicking of the first DNA strand, excision of the transposon proceeds through a series of intermediates. The transposase then mediates the insertion of the transposon at a new site by strand transfer. The activity of the wild- type tran
   4740..5271    -  rep_origin     oriV: incP origin of replication
   5327..5362    -  rep_origin     CloDF13 ori (fragment): Plasmids containing the CloDF13 (CDF) origin of replication can be propagated in E. coli cells that contain additional plasmids with compatible origins.
   5486..5794    -  CDS            parE: PARE_ECOLX - Experimental evidence at protein level: Swiss-Prot protein existence level 1. Toxin component of a type II toxin-antitoxin (TA) system involved in plasmid partition. Acts by inhibiting DNA gyrase, converting supercoiled plasmid DNA into a singly cleaved linear form in an ATP-dependent fashion. To do so it probably interacts with one of the gyrase subunits. Gyrase inhibition is prevented by antitoxin ParD, and is reversed in vitro by incubation with ParD. In cells that have lost the plasmid filamentation and growth inhibition occur; this is suppressed when ParD is supplied in trans
   5794..6042    -  CDS            parD: PARD_ECOLX - Experimental evidence at protein level: Swiss-Prot protein existence level 1. Antitoxin component of a type II toxin-antitoxin (TA) system involved in plasmid partition. Inhibits the anti-DNA gyrase activity of toxin ParE; reverses and restores gyrase catalytic activity in vitro. The parDE operon alone is capable of stabilizing an RK2-derived minireplicon under defined growth conditions in several different Gram- negative bacteria. It does so by the post-segregational killing (PSK) of plasmid-free cells, also referred to as a plasmid addiction system. Binds its own promoter, autor
   6171..7013    +  CDS            parB: PARB4_ECOLX - Protein predicted: Swiss-Prot protein existence level 4. Involved in plasmid partition. From Escherichia coli.
   6977..458     +  CDS            parA (across the origin): PARA4_ECOLX - Protein inferred from homology: Swiss-Prot protein existence level 3. Involved in plasmid partition. From Escherichia coli.
