[The description below was written by a language model from this plasmid's Addgene catalogue record and pLannotate feature annotations shown in this document.]
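Description:
pOPS0381 is a low-copy, broad-host-range bacterial reporter plasmid built on the pOGG026 backbone and intended for use in Rhizobium leguminosarum, particularly where no antibiotic selection can be applied. The 7,175 nt sequence carries the RK2/incP replication system, with oriV and the trans-acting initiator gene trfA, so it can replicate both in E. coli, where it is propagated, and in other Gram-negative hosts. An incP oriT allows the plasmid to be mobilised by conjugation when transfer functions are supplied in trans. Selection is by kanamycin through aphA1 (nptI). Stable inheritance without selection comes from the RK2 par region. The parD/parE toxin–antitoxin pair kills cells that lose the plasmid, and parA and parB are annotated as plasmid partition genes. Short annotated fragments of a Tn5 transposase and a CloDF13 origin appear to be backbone remnants rather than functional parts.

The payload is a Golden Gate-assembled transcription unit combining the PsNifH promoter module, superfolder GFP and the "T-pharma" terminator module, with parts domesticated for Golden Gate cloning. The feature table annotates the sfGFP coding sequence followed by rrnB T1 and lambda t0 terminators, with another rrnB T1 terminator upstream in the opposite orientation, which would insulate the cassette from surrounding transcription. The promoter itself is not annotated but presumably lies just upstream of sfGFP. The catalogue entry calls PsNifH constitutive, although nifH promoters are generally associated with nitrogenase expression. The associated publication concerns simultaneous measurement of rhizobial competitiveness and N2 fixation in legume nodules, which fits use of this plasmid as a fluorescent reporter in nodule bacteria.
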