Addgene plasmid #133231: pOPS0381
Purpose: Reporter plasmid for R. leguminosarum suitable for experiments in environments where there is no antibiotic selection present.
Depositing lab: Philip Poole. Depositing organization: University of Oxford. Publication: Optimizing Rhizobium-legume symbioses by simultaneous measurement of rhizobial competitiveness and N2 fixation in nodules. Mendoza-Suarez MA, Geddes BA, Sanchez-Canizares C, Ramirez-Gonzalez RH, Kirchhelle C, Jorrin B, Poole PS. Proc Natl Acad Sci U S A. 2020 May 5;117(18):9822-9831. doi: 10.1073/pnas.1921225117. Epub 2020 Apr 21. PubMed 32317381.
Backbone
  Vector backbone: pOGG026 (Addgene ID 113992)
  Vector type: Bacterial Expression
Growth in bacteria
  Bacterial resistance: Kanamycin, 50 μg/mL
  Growth temperature: 37°C
  Growth strain: DH5alpha
  Copy number: Low Copy
Gene/Insert
  Gene/Insert name: constructed with constitutive promoter PsNifH (pOGG043), sfGFP (pOGG037) and T-pharma (pOGG003)
  Species: Synthetic
  Mutation: Domesticated for Golden Gate cloning
  Cloning method: Unknown
Terms and licenses: Academic/Nonprofit Terms; Industry Terms: Not Available to Industry
Depositor comments: PsNifH-GFP-pOGG026.
How to cite: pOPS0381 was a gift from Philip Poole (Addgene plasmid # 133231 ; http://n2t.net/addgene:133231 ; RRID:Addgene_133231)
